>Addgene plasmid #169296 | SIN40C.EFS.eGFP.ARID3A-3'UTR-Mut | addgene full sequence | sequence record 337837 | Addgene NGS Result
ATCTTGAAGTTCACCTTGATGCCGTTCTTCTGCTTGTCGGCCATGATATAGACGTTGTGGCTGTTGTAGT
TGTACTCCAGCTTGTGCCCCAGGATGTTGCCGTCCTCCTTGAAGTCGATGCCCTTCAGCTCGATGCGGTT
CACCAGGGTGTCGCCCTCGAACTTCACCTCGGCGCGGGTCTTGTAGTTGCCGTCGTCCTTGAAGAAGATG
GTGCGCTCCTGGACGTAGCCTTCGGGCATGGCGGACTTGAAGAAGTCGTGCTGCTTCATGTGGTCGGGGT
AGCGGCTGAAGCACTGCACGCCGTAGGTCAGGGTGGTCACGAGGGTGGGCCAGGGCACGGGCAGCTTGCC
GGTGGTGCAGATGAACTTCAGGGTCAGCTTGCCGTAGGTGGCATCGCCCTCGCCCTCGCCGGACACGCTG
AACTTGTGGCCGTTTACGTCGCCGTCCAGCTCGACCAGGATGGGCACCACCCCGGTGAACAGCTCCTCGC
CCTTGCTCACCATGGTGGCGGATCCGTCACGACACCTGTGTTCTGGCGGCAAACCCGTTGCGAAAAAGAA
CGTTCACGGCGACTACTGCACTTATATACGGTTCTCCCCCACCCTCGGGAAAAAGGCGGAGCCAGTACAC
GACATCACTTTCCCAGTTTACCCCGCGCCACCTTCTCTAGGCACCGGATCAATTGCCGACCCCTCCCCCC
AACTTCTCGGGGACTGTGGGCGATGTGCGCTCTGCCCACTGACGGGCACCGGAGCCAACTCGAGCCGGCG
CCAAAGTGGATCTCTGCTGTCCCTGTAATAAACCCGAAAATTTTGAATTTTTGTAATTTGTTTTTGTAAT
TCTTTAGTTTGTATGTCTGTTGCTATTATGTCTACTATTCTTTCCCCTGCACTGTACCCCCCAATCCCCC
CTTTTCTTTTAAAATTGTGGATGAATACTGCCATTTGTCTCAAGATCTAGAATTGTCCCCTCGGGGTTGG
GAGGTGGGTCTGAAACGATAATGGTGAATATCCCTGCCTAACTCTATTCACTATAGAAAGTACAGCAAAA
ACTATTCTTAAACCTACCAAGCCTCCTACTATCATTATGAATAATTTTATATACCACAGCCAATTTGTTA
TGTTAAACCAATTCCACAAACTTGCCCATTTATCTAATTCCAATAATTCTTGTTCATTCTTTTCTTGCTG
GTTTTGCGATTCTTCAATTAAGGAGTGTATTAAGCTTGTGTAATTGTTAATTTCTCTGTCCCACTCCATC
CAGGTCGTGTGATTCCAAATCTGTTCCAGAGATTTATTACTCCAACTAGCATTCCAAGGCACAGCAGTGG
TGCAAATGAGTTTTCCAGAGCAACCCCAAATCCCCAGGAGCTGTTGATCCTTTAGGTATCTTTCCACAGC
CAGGATTCTTGCCTGGAGCTGCTTGATGCCCCAGACTGTGAGTTGCAACAGATGCTGTTGCGCCTCAATA
GCCCTCAGCAAATTGTTCTGCTGCTGCACTATACCAGACAATAATTGTCTGGCCTGTACCGTCAGCGTCA
TTGACGCTGCGCCCATAGTGCTTCCTGCTGCTCCCAAGAACCCAAGGAACAAAGCTCCTATTCCCACTGC
TCTTTTTTCTCTCTGCACCACTCTTCTCTTTGCCTTGGTGGGTGCTACTCCTAATGGTTCAATTTTTACT
ACTTTATATTTATATAATTCACTTCTCCAATTGTCCCTCATATCTCCTCCTCCAGGTCTGAAGATCAGCG
GCCGCTTGCTGTGCGGTGGTCTTACTTTTGTTTTGCTCTTCCTCTATCTTGTCTAAAGCTTCCTTGGTGT
CTTTTATCTCTATCCTTTGATGCACACAATAGAGGGTTGCTACTGTATTATATAATGATCTAAGTTCTTC
TGATCCTGTCTGAAGGGATGGTTGTAGCTGTCCCAGTATTTGTCTACAGCCTTCTGATGTTTCTAACAGG
CCAGGATTAACTGCGAATCGTTCTAGCTCCCTGCTTGCCCATACTATATGTTTTAATTTATATTTTTTCT
TTCCCCCTGGCCTTAACCGAATTTTTTCCCATCGCGATCTAATTCTCCCCCGCTTAATACTGACGCTCTC
GCACCCATCTCTCTCCTTCTAGCCTCCGCTAGTCAAAATTTTTGGCGTACTCACCAGTCGCCGCCCCTCG
CCTCTTGCCGTGCGCGCTTCAGCAAGCCGAGTCCTGCGTCGAGAGAGCTCCTCTGGTTTCCCTTTCGCTT
TCAAGTCCCTGTTCGGGCGCCACTGCTAGAGATTTTCCACACTGACTAAAAGGGTCTGAGGGATCTCTAG
TTACCAGAGTCACACAACAGACGGGCACACACTACTTGAAGCACTCAAGGCAAGCTTTATTGAGGCTTAA
GCAGTGGGTTCCCTAGTTAGCCAGAGAGCTCCCAGGCTCAGATCTGGTCTAACCAGAGAGACCCGTTTAT
GTATCGAGCTAGGCACTTAAATACAATATCTCTGCAATGCGGCAATTCAGTGGTTCGTCCAATCCATGTC
AGACCCGTCTGTTGCCTTCCTAATAAGGCACGATCGTACCACCTTACTTCCACCAATCGGCATGCACGGT
GCTTTTTCTCTCCTTGTAAGGCATGTTGCTAACTCATCGTTACCATGTTGCAAGACTACAAGAGTATTGC
ATAAGACTACATTAAGGCGCGCCTCTTAAGGGACTATGGTTGCTGACTAATTGAGATGCATGCTTTGCAT
ACTTCTGCCTGCTGGGGAGCCTGGGGACTTTCCACACCTGGTTGCTGACTAATTGAGATGCATGCTTTGC
ATACTTCTGCCTGCTGGGGAGCCTGGGGACTTTCCACACCCTAACTGACACACATTCCACAGCTGGTTCT
TTCCGCCTCAGAAGGTACCTAACCAAGTTCCTCTTTCAGAGGTTATTTCAGGCCCTGCATGGCGCGCCAT
GGTAATAGCGATGACTAATACGTAGATGTACTGCCAAGTAGGAAAGTCCCATAAGGTCATGTACTGGGCA
TAATGCCAGGCGGGCCATTTACCGTCATTGACGTCAATAGGGGGCGTACTTGGCATATGATACACTTGAT
GTACTGCCAAGTGGGCAGTTTACCGTAAATACTCCACCCATTGACGTCAATGGAAAGTCCCTATTGGCGT
TACTATGGGAACATACGTCATTATTGACGTCAATGGGCGGGGGTCGTTGGGCGGTCAGCCAGGCGGGCCA
TTTACCGTAAGTTATGTAACGCGGAACTCCATATATGGGCTATGAACTAATGACCCCGTAATTGATTACT
ATTAATAACTAGTCAATAATCAATGTCAACCTGCAGGTCGACGGTACCGCTTGCAGCTCCAGCTTTTGTT
CCCTTTAGTGAGGGTTAATTGCGCGCTTGGCGTAATCATGGTCATAGCTGTTTCCTGTGTGAAATTGTTA
TCCGCTCACAATTCCACACAACATACGAGCCGGAAGCATAAAGTGTAAAGCCTGGGGTGCCTAATGAGTG
AGCTAACTCACATTAATTGCGTTGCGCTCACTGCCCGCTTTCCAGTCGGGAAACCTGTCGTGCCAGCTGC
ATTAATGAATCGGCCAACGCGCGGGGAGAGGCGGTTTGCGTATTGGGCGCTCTTCCGCTTCCTCGCTCAC
TGACTCGCTGCGCTCGGTCGTTCGGCTGCGGCGAGCGGTATCAGCTCACTCAAAGGCGGTAATACGGTTA
TCCACAGAATCAGGGGATAACGCAGGAAAGAACATGTGAGCAAAAGGCCAGCAAAAGGCCAGGAACCGTA
AAAAGGCCGCGTTGCTGGCGTTTTTCCATAGGCTCCGCCCCCCTGACGAGCATCACAAAAATCGACGCTC
AAGTCAGAGGTGGCGAAACCCGACAGGACTATAAAGATACCAGGCGTTTCCCCCTGGAAGCTCCCTCGTG
CGCTCTCCTGTTCCGACCCTGCCGCTTACCGGATACCTGTCCGCCTTTCTCCCTTCGGGAAGCGTGGCGC
TTTCTCATAGCTCACGCTGTAGGTATCTCAGTTCGGTGTAGGTCGTTCGCTCCAAGCTGGGCTGTGTGCA
CGAACCCCCCGTTCAGCCCGACCGCTGCGCCTTATCCGGTAACTATCGTCTTGAGTCCAACCCGGTAAGA
CACGACTTATCGCCACTGGCAGCAGCCACTGGTAACAGGATTAGCAGAGCGAGGTATGTAGGCGGTGCTA
CAGAGTTCTTGAAGTGGTGGCCTAACTACGGCTACACTAGAAGAACAGTATTTGGTATCTGCGCTCTGCT
GAAGCCAGTTACCTTCGGAAAAAGAGTTGGTAGCTCTTGATCCGGCAAACAAACCACCGCTGGTAGCGGT
GGTTTTTTTGTTTGCAAGCAGCAGATTACGCGCAGAAAAAAAGGATCTCAAGAAGATCCTTTGATCTTTT
CTACGGGGTCTGACGCTCAGTGGAACGAAAACTCACGTTAAGGGATTTTGGTCATGAGATTATCAAAAAG
GATCTTCACCTAGATCCTTTTAAATTAAAAATGAAGTTTTAAATCAATCTAAAGTATATATGAGTAAACT
TGGTCTGACAGTTACCAATGCTTAATCAGTGAGGCACCTATCTCAGCGATCTGTCTATTTCGTTCATCCA
TAGTTGCCTGACTCCCCGTCGTGTAGATAACTACGATACGGGAGGGCTTACCATCTGGCCCCAGTGCTGC
AATGATACCGCGAGACCCACGCTCACCGGCTCCAGATTTATCAGCAATAAACCAGCCAGCCGGAAGGGCC
GAGCGCAGAAGTGGTCCTGCAACTTTATCCGCCTCCATCCAGTCTATTAATTGTTGCCGGGAAGCTAGAG
TAAGTAGTTCGCCAGTTAATAGTTTGCGCAACGTTGTTGCCATTGCTACAGGCATCGTGGTGTCACGCTC
GTCGTTTGGTATGGCTTCATTCAGCTCCGGTTCCCAACGATCAAGGCGAGTTACATGATCCCCCATGTTG
TGCAAAAAAGCGGTTAGCTCCTTCGGTCCTCCGATCGTTGTCAGAAGTAAGTTGGCCGCAGTGTTATCAC
TCATGGTTATGGCAGCACTGCATAATTCTCTTACTGTCATGCCATCCGTAAGATGCTTTTCTGTGACTGG
TGAGTACTCAACCAAGTCATTCTGAGAATAGTGTATGCGGCGACCGAGTTGCTCTTGCCCGGCGTCAATA
CGGGATAATACCGCGCCACATAGCAGAACTTTAAAAGTGCTCATCATTGGAAAACGTTCTTCGGGGCGAA
AACTCTCAAGGATCTTACCGCTGTTGAGATCCAGTTCGATGTAACCCACTCGTGCACCCAACTGATCTTC
AGCATCTTTTACTTTCACCAGCGTTTCTGGGTGAGCAAAAACAGGAAGGCAAAATGCCGCAAAAAAGGGA
ATAAGGGCGACACGGAAATGTTGAATACTCATACTCTTCCTTTTTCAATATTATTGAAGCATTTATCAGG
GTTATTGTCTCATGAGCGGATACATATTTGAATGTATTTAGAAAAATAAACAAATAGGGGTTCCGCGCAC
ATTTCCCCGAAAAGTGCCACCTAAATTGTAAGCGTTAATATTTTGTTAAAATTCGCGTTAAATTTTTGTT
AAATCAGCTCATTTTTTAACCAATAGGCCGAAATCGGCAAAATCCCTTATAAATCAAAAGAATAGACCGA
GATAGGGT
[37 nt withheld, positions 5679-5715]
AAAGAACGTGGACTCCAACGTCAAAGG
[49 nt withheld, positions 5743-5791]
T
[91 nt withheld, positions 5793-5883]
G
[124 nt withheld, positions 5885-6008]
CCCATTCGCCATTCAGGCTGCGCAACTGTTGGGAAGGGCGATCGGTGCGGGCCTCTTCGCTATTACGCCA
GCTGGCGAAAGGGGGATGTGCTGCAAGGCGATTAAGTTGGGTAACGCCAGGGTTTTCCCAGTCACGACGT
TGTAAAACGACGGCCAGTGAGCGCGCGTAATACGACTCACTATAGGGCGAATTGGGTACGTCCCTAGGCC
TCCAAAAAAGCCTCCTCACTACTTCTGGAATAGCTCAGAGGCCGAGGCGGCCTCGGCCTCTGCATAAATA
AAAAAAATTAGTCAGCCATGGGGCGGAGAATGGGCGGAACTGGGCGGAGTTAGGGGCGGGATGGGCGGAG
TTAGGGGCGGGATAGCTAGAGCCAGACATGATAAGATACATTGATGAGTTTGGACAAACCACAACTAGAA
TGCAGTGAAAAAAATGCTTTATTTGTGAAATTTGTGATGCTATTGCTTTATTTGTAACCATTATAAGCTG
CAATAAACAAGTTCCTCTCACTCTCTGATATTCATTTCTTTGCAAGTTATAAATACTGAATAATAAGATG
ACATGAACTACTATACGTACTGCTAGAGATTTTCCACACTGACTAAAAGGGTCTGAGGGATCTCTAGTTA
CCAGAGTCACACAACAGACGGGCACACACTACTTGAAGCACTCAAGGCAAGCTTTATTGAGGCTTAAGCA
GTGGGTTCCCTAGTTAGCCAGAGAGCTCCCAGGCTCAGATCTGGTCTAACCAGAGAGACCCAGTACAAGC
AAAAAGCAGATCTTGTCTTCGTTGGGAGTGAATTAGCCCTTCCAGTCCCCCCTTTTCTTTTAAAAAGTGG
CTAAGATCTACAGCTGCCTTGTAAGTCATTGGTCTTAAAGTCGACGCGGGGAGGCGGCCCAAAGGGAGAT
CCGACTCGTCTGAGGGCGAAGGCGAAGACGCGGAAGAGGCCGCAGAGCCGGCAGCAGGCCGCGGGAAGGA
AGGTCCGCTGGATTGAGGGCCGAAGGGACGTAGCAGAAGGACGTCCCGCGCAGAATCCAGGTGGCAACAC
AGGCGAGCAGCCAAGGAAAGGACGATGATTTCCCCGACAACACCACGGAATTGTCAGTGCCCAACAGCCG
AGCCCCTGTCCAGCAGCGGGCAAGGCAGGCGGCGATGAGTTCCGCCGTGGCAATAGGGAGGGGGAAAGCG
AAAGTCCCGGAAAGGAGCTGACAGGTGGTGGCAATGCCCCAACCAGTGGGGGTTGCGTCAGCAAACACAG
TGCACACCACGCCACGTTGCCTGACAACGGGCCACAACTCCTCATAAAGAGACAGCAACCAGGATTTATA
CAAGGAGGAGAAAATGAAAGCCATACGGGAAGCAATAGCATGATACAAAGGCATTAAAGCAGCGTATCCA
CATAGCGTAAAAGGAGCAACATAGTTAAGAATACCAGTCAATCTTTCACAAATTTTGTAATCCAGAGGTT
GATTGTCGACTTAACGCGGGCTGCGCTTAGTCAGCGACAGAGAGTAGTAAAGACCTCAGACAGACAGAGT
CCACGGCACCTAGATCCGAGAAGAACCTAGACTTCGAGGCATCCTCACACCTAGTGAGGTCCACATTCAT
CACCTAGACAAGATGCCTGGGTGCTTTTTCAAGACCAGTTTCACCTAAGGAACACGATGTATCAGACAAA
CATTACTTGTACAGCTCGTCCATGCCGAGAGTGATCCCGGCGGCGGTCACGAACTCCAGCAGGACCATGT
GATCGCGCTTCTCGTTGGGGTCTTTGCTCAGGGCGGACTGGGTGCTCAGGTAGTGGTTGTCGGGCAGCAG
CACGGGGCCGTCGCCGATGGGGGTGTTCTGCTGGTAGTGGTCGGCGAGCTGCACGCTGCCGTCCTCGATG
TTGTGGCGG
Features (pLannotate 1.2.2; 27 found; start..end, strand, type, name):
    526..737     -  promoter       EF-1α core promoter: core promoter for human elongation factor EF-1α
    807..924     -  misc_feature   cPPT/CTS: central polypurine tract and central termination sequence of HIV-1
    965..989     -  CDS            Rev (fragment): human immunodeficiency virus 1 (HIV-1) Rev protein; rev; enhances nuclear export of unspliced and incompletely spliced viral mRNAs
   1366..1599    -  misc_feature   RRE: The Rev response element (RRE) of HIV-1 allows for Rev-dependent mRNA export from the nucleus to the cytoplasm.
   1745..2108    -  CDS            HIV-1 gag (fragment): gag protein from human immunodeficiency virus 1; gag
   2092..2217    -  misc_feature   HIV-1 Ψ: packaging signal of human immunodeficiency virus type 1
   2264..2444    -  LTR            5' LTR (truncated): truncated 5' long terminal repeat (LTR) from HIV-1
   2445..2671    -  promoter       RSV promoter: Rous sarcoma virus enhancer/promoter
   2690..2881    -  promoter       SV40 promoter (fragment): SV40 enhancer and early promoter
   2938..3317    -  enhancer       CMV enhancer: human cytomegalovirus immediate early enhancer
   3362..3380    -  promoter       T3 promoter: promoter for bacteriophage T3 RNA polymerase
   3425..3441    -  protein_bind   lac operator: The lac repressor binds to the lac operator to inhibit transcription in E. coli. This inhibition can be relieved by adding lactose or isopropyl-β-D-thiogalactopyranoside (IPTG). lac repressor encoded by lacI
   3449..3479    -  promoter       lac promoter: promoter for the E. coli lac operon
   3494..3515    -  protein_bind   CAP binding site: CAP binding activates transcription in the presence of cAMP. E. coli catabolite activator protein
   3528..3620    -  CDS            lacI (fragment): lac repressor; lacI; The lac repressor binds to the lac operator to inhibit transcription in E. coli. This inhibition can be relieved by adding lactose or isopropyl-β-D-thiogalactopyranoside (IPTG).
   3803..4391    -  rep_origin     ori: high-copy-number ColE1/pMB1/pBR322/pUC origin of replication
   4562..5422    -  CDS            AmpR: β-lactamase; bla; confers resistance to ampicillin, carbenicillin, and related antibiotics
   5423..5527    -  promoter       AmpR promoter: bla
   5580..6008    -  rep_origin     f1 ori (sequence partly withheld): f1 bacteriophage origin of replication; arrow indicates direction of (+) strand synthesis
   6013..6168    -  CDS            lacZα (fragment): LacZα fragment of β-galactosidase; lacZ fragment
   6176..6194    +  promoter       T7 promoter: promoter for bacteriophage T7 RNA polymerase
   6215..6350    -  rep_origin     SV40 ori: SV40 origin of replication
   6390..6511    -  polyA_signal   SV40 poly(A) signal: SV40 polyadenylation signal
   6589..6822    -  LTR            3' LTR (ΔU3): self-inactivating 3' long terminal repeat (LTR) from HIV-1
   6824..6843    -  misc_feature   cPPT/CTS (fragment): central polypurine tract and central termination sequence of HIV-1
   6894..7482    -  misc_feature   WPRE: woodchuck hepatitis virus posttranscriptional regulatory element
   7691..503     -  CDS            EGFP (across the origin): the original enhanced GFP (Yang et al., 1996) mammalian codon-optimized
