[The description below was written by a language model from this plasmid's Addgene catalogue record and pLannotate feature annotations shown in this document.]
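Description:
SIN40C.EFS.eGFP.ARID3A-3'UTR-Mut is a self-inactivating HIV-1-based lentiviral reporter vector built on the SIN40C backbone, designed to test whether microRNAs act on the 3' untranslated region of human ARID3A. It is maintained in E. coli through a high-copy ColE1/pUC-type origin with ampicillin selection (AmpR under its own bla promoter). An f1 origin and remnants of a lac/lacZα cloning region flanked by T3 and T7 promoters are also present in the bacterial portion.

The viral genome is transcribed in packaging cells from a chimeric 5' end in which an RSV enhancer/promoter, preceded by SV40 and CMV enhancer sequences, replaces U3 of the truncated 5' LTR. This is followed by the Ψ packaging signal with a partial gag sequence, the RRE for Rev-dependent nuclear export, and the cPPT/CTS. The 3' LTR carries the ΔU3 deletion, which silences LTR promoter activity after integration, and it is followed by an SV40 polyadenylation signal and SV40 ori.

Within the provirus, the short EF-1α core (EFS) promoter constitutively drives EGFP. By position, the roughly 200 nt gap between the EGFP coding sequence and the WPRE would accommodate the ARID3A 3'UTR fragment, although the feature table does not annotate it. According to the record, only the UTR regions containing miR-125b or let-7c binding sites were included, and in this version those sites are mutated. The construct therefore appears to be the binding-site-deficient counterpart in GFP-based miRNA targeting assays, where loss of miRNA-dependent repression of fluorescence would indicate that regulation depends on those sites.
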