Addgene plasmid #169296: SIN40C.EFS.eGFP.ARID3A-3'UTR-Mut
Purpose: Constitutive overexpression a mutated 3'UTR of the human ARID3A gene after a GFP, to evaluate miRNA binding. Regions not containing miR-125b or let-7c binding regions not included.
Depositing lab: Jan-Henning Klusmann. Depositing organization: Martin-Luther-Universitaet Halle-Wittenberg. Publication: The megakaryocytic transcription factor ARID3A suppresses leukemia pathogenesis. Alejo-Valle O, Weigert K, Bhayadia R, Ng M, Issa H, Beyer C, Emmrich S, Schuschel K, Ihling C, Sinz A, Zimmermann M, Wickenhauser C, Flasinski M, Regenyi EM, Labuhn M, Reinhardt D, Yaspo ML, Heckl D, Klusmann JH. Blood. 2021 Sep 27. pii: S0006-4971(21)01649-9. doi: 10.1182/blood.2021012231. PubMed 34570885.
Backbone
  Vector backbone: SIN40C
  Vector type: Lentiviral
Growth in bacteria
  Bacterial resistance: Ampicillin, 100 μg/mL
  Growth temperature: 37°C
  Growth strain: NEB Stable
  Copy number: High Copy
Gene/Insert
  Gene/Insert name: ARID3A-3'UTR-Mut
  Species: H. sapiens (human)
  Mutation: Mutations in miR-125b-2 and let-7c binding sites
  Entrez Gene: ARID3A (a.k.a. BRIGHT, DRIL1, DRIL3, E2FBP1)
  Promoter: EFS
  Cloning method: Gibson Cloning
  Sequencing primers: 3′ WPRE-R
Terms and licenses: Academic/Nonprofit Terms; Industry Terms: Not Available to Industry
How to cite: SIN40C.EFS.eGFP.ARID3A-3'UTR-Mut was a gift from Jan-Henning Klusmann (Addgene plasmid # 169296 ; http://n2t.net/addgene:169296 ; RRID:Addgene_169296)
